Addgene plasmid #189797: pD2529-CAG-b3
Purpose: Expression of full length human integrin beta 3
Depositing lab: Timothy Springer. Depositing organization: Boston Children's Hospital. Publication: A general chemical principle for creating closure-stabilizing integrin inhibitors. Lin FY, Li J, Xie Y, Zhu J, Huong Nguyen TT, Zhang Y, Zhu J, Springer TA. Cell. 2022 Sep 15;185(19):3533-3550.e27. doi: 10.1016/j.cell.2022.08.008. PubMed 36113427.
Backbone
  Vector backbone: pD2529CAG
  Backbone manufacturer: Atum
  Vector type: Mammalian Expression
Growth in bacteria
  Bacterial resistance: Kanamycin, 50 μg/mL
  Growth temperature: 37°C
  Growth strain: DH5alpha
  Copy number: High Copy
Gene/Insert
  Gene/Insert name: integrin b3 (alt name: beta 3 BDPLT16, BDPLT2, BDPLT24, CD61, GP3A, GPIIIa, GT, GT2)
  Species: H. sapiens (human)
  Entrez Gene: ITGB3 (a.k.a. BDPLT16, BDPLT2, BDPLT24, CD61, FMAIT1, GP3A, GPIIIa, GT, GT2)
  Tag / fusion protein: -P2A-mCherry (C terminal on insert)
  Cloning method: Gibson Cloning
  Sequencing primers: 5′ TTTCCTACAGCTCCTGGGCAAC; 3′ CATGTGCACCTTGAAGCG
Terms and licenses: Academic/Nonprofit Terms; Industry Terms: Not Available to Industry
How to cite: pD2529-CAG-b3 was a gift from Timothy Springer (Addgene plasmid # 189797 ; http://n2t.net/addgene:189797 ; RRID:Addgene_189797)
