[The description below was written by a language model from this plasmid's Addgene catalogue record and pLannotate feature annotations shown in this document.]
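Description:
pD2529-CAG-b3 is a mammalian expression plasmid of about 10.4 kb, built by Gibson cloning on the commercial pD2529CAG backbone and designed to express full-length human integrin beta 3 (ITGB3, also known as CD61 or GPIIIa). In bacteria it replicates from a high-copy ColE1/pUC-type origin and is selected with kanamycin through an aph(3')-Ia gene driven by a synthetic EM7 bacterial promoter.

The main expression unit uses the CAG arrangement: the CMV immediate-early enhancer, the chicken β-actin promoter and a chimeric β-actin/β-globin intron, which together give strong constitutive transcription in many mammalian cell types. The ITGB3 coding sequence is followed by a C-terminal P2A-mCherry module. The P2A peptide causes ribosomal skipping, so the integrin subunit and the red fluorescent protein are produced as separate polypeptides from a single transcript, and mCherry fluorescence reports which cells express the construct without a bulky fusion on the integrin cytoplasmic tail. Downstream, the feature table detects a hepatitis B virus post-transcriptional regulatory element (with the overlapping partial X reading frame that such elements carry), which typically enhances mRNA export and expression, followed by a rabbit β-globin polyadenylation signal. About a kilobase between mCherry and this element is unannotated.

A separate cassette on the opposite strand places puromycin N-acetyltransferase under the mouse PGK promoter with a β-globin poly(A) signal, allowing puromycin selection of transfected cells. The plasmid was deposited in connection with work on closure-stabilizing integrin inhibitors. The record does not say so, but a partner alpha subunit would presumably be co-expressed to form functional heterodimers.
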