Features (pLannotate 1.2.2; 14 found; start..end, strand, type, name):
    342..1151    -  CDS            KanR: aminoglycoside phosphotransferase; aph(3')-Ia; confers resistance to kanamycin in bacteria or G418 (Geneticin®) in eukaryotes
   1170..1214    -  promoter       EM7 promoter (fragment): synthetic bacterial promoter&nbsp
   1433..1642    -  polyA_signal   β-globin poly(A) (fragment): human β-globin polyadenylation signal
   1643..2242    -  CDS            PuroR (fragment): puromycin N-acetyltransferase; pac from Streptomyces; confers resistance to puromycin
   2252..2751    -  promoter       PGK promoter: mouse phosphoglycerate kinase 1 promoter
   2835..3138    +  enhancer       CMV enhancer: human cytomegalovirus immediate early enhancer
   3140..3415    +  promoter       chicken β-actin promoter: No description available
   3416..4432    +  intron         chimeric intron: chimera between introns from chicken β-actin and rabbit β-globin
   4573..6879    +  CDS            ITGB3: ITB3_HUMAN - Also known as GP3A. Experimental evidence at protein level: Swiss-Prot protein existence level 1. (Microbial infection) In case of HIV-1 infection, the interaction with extracellular viral Tat protein seems to enhance angiogenesis in Kaposi's sarcoma lesions. From Homo sapiens (Human).
   6958..7665    +  CDS            mCherry: mCherry is a basic (constitutively fluorescent) red fluorescent protein published in 2004, derived from Discosoma sp.. It is reported to be a very rapidly-maturing monomer with low acid sensitivity.
   8715..8973    +  ncRNA          HBV PRE 1151-1410: Accession: RF02816 - Hepatitis B virus post-transcriptional regulatory element 1151-1410
   8939..9280    +  CDS            X (fragment): X_HBVD3 - Experimental evidence at protein level: Swiss-Prot protein existence level 1. Multifunctional protein that plays a role in silencing host antiviral defenses and promoting viral transcription. Does not seem to be essential for HBV infection. May be directly involved in development of cirrhosis and liver cancer (hepatocellular carcinoma). Most of cytosolic activities involve modulation of cytosolic calcium. The effect on apoptosis is controversial depending on the cell types in which the studies have been conducted. May induce apoptosis by localizing in mitochondria and causing loss of
   9262..9317    +  polyA_signal   β-globin poly(A) signal: rabbit β-globin polyadenylation signal (Gil and Proudfoot, 1987)
  10027..256     -  rep_origin     ori (across the origin): high-copy-number ColE1/pMB1/pBR322/pUC origin of replication
>Addgene plasmid #189797 | pD2529-CAG-b3 | addgene full sequence | sequence record 371337 | Addgene NGS Result
CTTATCGCCACTGGCAGCAGCCACTGGTAACAGGATTAGCAGAGCGAGGTATGTAGGCGGTGCTACAGAG
TTCTTGAAGTGGTGGGCTAACTACGGCTACACTAGAAGAACAGTATTTGGTATCTGCGCTCTGCTGAAGC
CAGTTACCTTCGGAAAAAGAGTTGGTAGCTCTTGATCCGGCAAACAAACCACCGCTGGTAGCGGTGGTTT
TTTTGTTTGCAAGCAGCAGATTACGCGCAGAAAAAAAGGATCTCAAGAAGATCCTTTGATCTTTTCTACG
GGGTCTGACGCTCAGTGGAACGACGCGCGCGTAACTCACGTTAAGGGATTTTGGTCATGAGTTAGAAAAA
CTCATCGAGCATCAAATGAAACTGCAATTTATTCATATCAGGATTATCAATACCATATTTTTGAAAAAGC
CGTTTCTGTAATGAAGGAGAAAACTCACCGAGGCAGTTCCATAGGATGGCAAGATCCTGGTATCGGTCTG
CGATTCCGACTCGTCCAACATCAATACAACCTATTAATTTCCCCTCGTCAAAAATAAGGTTATCAAGTGA
GAAATCACCATGAGTGACGACTGAATCCGGTGAGAATGGCAAAAGTTTATGCATTTCTTTCCAGACTTGT
TCAACAGGCCAGCCATTACGCTCGTCATCAAAATCACTCGCATCAACCAAACCGTTATTCATTCGTGATT
GCGCCTGAGCGAGGCGAAATACGCGATCGCTGTTAAAAGGACAATTACAAACAGGAATCGAGTGCAACCG
GCGCAGGAACACTGCCAGCGCATCAACAATATTTTCACCTGAATCAGGATATTCTTCTAATACCTGGAAC
GCTGTTTTTCCGGGGATCGCAGTGGTGAGTAACCATGCATCATCAGGAGTACGGATAAAATGCTTGATGG
TCGGAAGTGGCATAAATTCCGTCAGCCAGTTTAGTCTGACCATCTCATCTGTAACATCATTGGCAACGCT
ACCTTTGCCATGTTTCAGAAACAACTCTGGCGCATCGGGCTTCCCATACAAGCGATAGATTGTCGCACCT
GATTGCCCGACATTATCGCGAGCCCATTTATACCCATATAAATCAGCATCCATGTTGGAATTTAATCGCG
GCCTCGACGTTTCCCGTTGGATATGGCTCATTTTTTACTTCCTCACCTTGTCGTATTATACTATGCCGAT
ATACTATGCCGATGATTAATTGTCGACACTGCGGGGGCTCTGTGTGGTAAGCAGGTCTTAACCTTTTTAC
TGCCAATGACGCATGGGATACGTCGTGGCAGTAAAAGGGCTTAAATGCCAACGACGCGTCCCATACGTTG
TTGGCATTTTAATTCTTCTCTCTGCAGCGGCAGCATGTGCCGCCGCTGCAGAGAGTTTCTAGCGATGACA
GCCCCTCTGGGCAACGAGCCGGGGGGGCTGTCTTTCTTTATGTTTTAAATGCACTGACCTCCCACATTCC
CTTTTTAGTAAAATATTCAGAAATAATTTAAATACATCATTGCAATGAAAATAAATGTTTTTTATTAGGC
AGAATCCAGATGCTCAAGGCCCTTCATAATATCCCCCAGTTTAGTAGTTGGACTTAGGGAACAAAGGAAC
CTTTAATAGAAATTGGACAGCAAGAAAGCGAGTCAGGCACCGGGCTTGCGGGTCATGCACCAGGTGCGCG
GTCCTTCGGGCACCTCGACGTCGGCGGTGACGGTGAAGCCGAGCCGCTCGTAGAAGGGGAGGTTGCGGGG
CGCGGATGTCTCCAGGAAGGCGGGCACCCCGGCGCGCTCGGCCGCCTCCACTCCGGGGAGCACGACGGCG
CTGCCCAGACCCTTGCCCTGGTGGTCGGGCGACACGCCGACGGTGGCCAGGAACCACGCGGGCTCCTTGG
GCCGGTGCGGCGCCAGGAGGCCTTCCATCTGTTGCTGCGCGGCCAGCCGGGAACCGCTCAACTCGGCCAT
GCGCGGGCCGATCTCGGCGAACACCGCCCCCGCTTCGACGCTCTCCGGCGTGGTCCAGACCGCCACCGCG
GCGCCGTCGTCCGCGACCCACACCTTGCCGATGTCGAGCCCGACGCGCGTGAGGAAGAGTTCTTGCAGCT
CGGTGACCCGCTCGATGTGGCGGTCCGGATCGACGGTGTGGCGCGTGGCGGGGTAGTCGGCGAACGCGGC
GGCGAGGGTGCGTACGGCCCTGGGGACGTCGTCGCGGGTGGCGAGGCGCACCGTGGGCTTGTACTCGGTC
ATGGTGGCGGACGAAAGGCCCGGAGATGAGGAAGAGGAGAACAGCGCGGCAGACGTGCGCTTTTGAAGCG
TGCAGAATGCCGGGCCTCCGGAGGACCTTCGGGCGCCCGCCCCGCCCCTGAGCCCGCCCCTGAGCCCGCC
CCCGGACCCACCCCTTCCCAGCCTCTGAGCCCAGAAAGCGAAGGAGCAAAGCTGCTATTGGCCGCTGCCC
CAAAGGCCTACCCGCTTCCATTGCTCAGCGGTGCTGTCCATCTGCACGAGACTAGTGAGTCGTGCTACTT
CCATTTGTCACGTCCTGCACGACGCGAGCTGCGGGGCGGGGGGGAACTTCCTGACTAGGGGAGGAGTAGA
AGGTGGCGCGAAGGGGCCACCAAAGAACGGAGCCGGTTGGCGCCTACCGGTGGATGTGGAATGTGTGCGA
GGCCAGAGGCCACTTGTGTAGCGCCAAGTGCCCAGCGGGGCTGCTAAAGCGCATGCTCCAGACTGCCTTG
GGAAAAGCGCCTCCCCTACCCGGTAGAGAAACTTGATCTGTCGCCGCAATTCAAACTTCGTGAGGCTCCG
GTGCCCGTCAGTGACCTGCTATACTCTGGAGACGCGTTACATAACTTACGGTAAATGGCCCGCCTGGCTG
ACCGCCCAACGACCCCCGCCCATTGACGTCAATAATGACGTATGTTCCCATAGTAACGCCAATAGGGACT
TTCCATTGACGTCAATGGGTGGAGTATTTACGGTAAACTGCCCACTTGGCAGTACATCAAGTGTATCATA
TGCCAAGTACGCCCCCTATTGACGTCAATGACGGTAAATGGCCCGCCTGGCATTATGCCCAGTACATGAC
CTTATGGGACTTTCCTACTTGGCAGTACATCTACGTATTAGTCATCGCTATTACCATGGTCGAGGTGAGC
CCCACGTTCTGCTTCACTCTCCCCATCTCCCCCCCCTCCCCACCCCCAATTTTGTATTTATTTATTTTTT
AATTATTTTGTGCAGCGATGGGGGCGGGGGGGGGGGGGGCGCGCGCCAGGCGGGGCGGGGSGGGGSGRGG
GGSGGGGSGGGGSGRGGCGGAGAGGTGCGGCGGCAGCCAATCAGAGCGGCGCGCTCCGAAAGTTTCCTTT
TATGGCGAGGCGGCGGCGGCGGCGGCCCTATAAAAAGCGAAGCGCGCGGCGGGCGGGAGTCGCTGCGCGC
TGCCTTCGCCCCGTGCCCCGCTCCGCCGCCGCCTCGCGCCGCCCGCCCCGGCTCTGACTGACCGCGTTAC
TCCCACAGGTGAGCGGGCGGGACGGCCCTTCTCCTCCGGGCTGTAATTAGCGCTTGGTTTAATGACGGCT
TGTTTCTTTTCTGTGGCTGCGTGAAAGCCTTGAGGGGCTCCGGGAGGGCCCTTTGTGCGGGGGGAGCGGC
TCGGGGGGTGCGTGCGTGTGTGTGTGCGTGGGGAGCGCCGCGTGCGGCTCCGCGCTGCCCGGCGGCTGTG
AGCGCTGCGGGCGCGGCGCGGGGCTTTGTGCGCTCCGCAGTGTGCGCGAGGGGAGCGCGGCCGGGGGCGG
TGCCCCGCGGTGCGGGGGGGGCTGCGAGGGGAACAAAGGCTGCGTGCGGGGTGTGTGCGTGGGGGGGTGA
GCAGGGGGTGTGGGCGCGTCGGTCGGGCTGCAACCCCCCCTGCACCCCCCTCCCCGAGTTGCTGAGCACG
GCCCGGCTTCGGGTGCGGGGCTCCGTACGGGGCGTGGCGCGGGGCTCGCCGTGCCGGGCGGGGGGTGGCG
GCAGGTGGGGGTGCCGGGCGGGGCGGGGCCGCCTCGGGCCGGGGRGGGCTCGGGGGRGGGGCGCGGCGGC
CCCCGGAGCGCCGGCGGCTGTCGAGGCGCGGCGAGCCGCAGCCATTGCCTTTTATGGTAATCGTGCGAGA
GGGCGCAGGGACTTCCTTTGTCCCAAATCTGTGCGGAGCCGAAATCTGGGAGGCGCCGCCGCACCCCCTC
TAGCGGGCGCGGGGCGAAGCGGTGCGGCGCCGGCAGGAAGGAAATGGGCGGGGAGGGCCTTCGTGCGTCG
CCGCGCCGCCGTCCCCTTCTCCCTCTCCAGCCTCGGGGCTGTCCGCGGGGGGACGGCTGCCTTCGGGGGG
GACGGGGCAGGGCGGGGTTCGGCTTCTGGCGTGTGACCGGCGGCTCTAGAGCCTCTGCTAACCATGTTCA
TGCCTTCTTCTTTTTCCTACAGCTCCTGGGCAACGTGCTGGTTATTGTGCTGTCTCATCATTTTGGCAAA
GAATTCGGCTTGATCGAAGCCGTCTCAGGGGAGAGACCACACCCAAGCTGTCTAGAGCCGCCACCATGCC
TTTGCTCCTCCTGTTGCCCTTGCTCTGGGCTGGCGCCCTCGCGGGGCCCAACATCTGTACCACGCGAGGT
GTGAGCTCCTGCCAGCAGTGCCTGGCTGTGAGCCCCATGTGTGCCTGGTGCTCTGATGAGGCCCTGCCTC
TGGGCTCACCTCGCTGTGACCTGAAGGAGAATCTGCTGAAGGATAACTGTGCCCCAGAATCCATCGAGTT
CCCAGTGAGTGAGGCCCGAGTACTAGAGGACAGGCCCCTCAGCGACAAGGGCTCTGGAGACAGCTCCCAG
GTCACTCAAGTCAGTCCCCAGAGGATTGCACTCCGGCTCCGGCCAGATGATTCGAAGAATTTCTCCATCC
AAGTGCGGCAGGTGGAGGATTACCCTGTGGACATCTACTACTTGATGGACCTGTCTTACTCCATGAAGGA
TGATCTGTGGAGCATCCAGAACCTGGGTACCAAGCTGGCCACCCAGATGCGAAAGCTCACCAGTAACCTG
CGGATTGGCTTCGGGGCATTTGTGGACAAGCCTGTGTCACCATACATGTATATCTCCCCACCAGAGGCCC
TCGAAAACCCCTGCTATGATATGAAGACCACCTGCTTGCCCATGTTTGGCTACAAACACGTGCTGACGCT
AACTGACCAGGTGACCCGCTTCAATGAGGAAGTGAAGAAGCAGAGTGTGTCACGGAACCGAGATGCCCCA
GAGGGTGGCTTTGATGCCATCATGCAGGCTACAGTCTGTGATGAAAAGATTGGCTGGAGGAATGATGCAT
CCCACTTGCTGGTGTTTACCACTGATGCCAAGACTCATATAGCATTGGACGGAAGGCTGGCAGGCATTGT
CCAGCCTAATGACGGGCAGTGTCATGTTGGTAGTGACAATCATTACTCTGCCTCCACTACCATGGATTAT
CCCTCTTTGGGGCTGATGACTGAGAAGCTATCCCAGAAAAACATCAATTTGATCTTTGCAGTGACTGAAA
ATGTAGTCAATCTCTATCAGAACTATAGTGAGCTCATCCCAGGGACCACAGTTGGGGTTCTGTCCATGGA
TTCCAGCAATGTCCTCCAGCTCATTGTTGATGCTTATGGGAAAATCCGTTCTAAAGTAGAGCTGGAAGTG
CGTGACCTCCCTGAAGAGTTGTCTCTATCCTTCAATGCCACCTGCCTCAACAATGAGGTCATCCCTGGCC
TCAAGTCTTGTATGGGACTCAAGATTGGAGACACGGTGAGCTTCAGCATTGAGGCCAAGGTGCGAGGCTG
TCCCCAGGAGAAGGAGAAGTCCTTTACCATAAAGCCCGTGGGCTTCAAGGACAGCCTGATCGTCCAGGTC
ACCTTTGATTGTGACTGTGCCTGCCAGGCCCAAGCTGAACCTAATAGCCATCGCTGCAACAATGGCAATG
GGACCTTTGAGTGTGGGGTATGCCGTTGTGGGCCTGGCTGGCTGGGATCCCAGTGTGAGTGCTCAGAGGA
GGACTATCGCCCTTCCCAGCAGGACGAATGCAGCCCCCGGGAGGGTCAGCCCGTCTGCAGCCAGCGGGGC
GAGTGCCTCTGTGGTCAATGTGTCTGCCACAGCAGTGACTTTGGCAAGATCACGGGCAAGTACTGCGAGT
GTGACGACTTCTCCTGTGTCCGCTACAAGGGGGAGATGTGCTCAGGCCATGGCCAGTGCAGCTGTGGGGA
CTGCCTGTGTGACTCCGACTGGACCGGCTACTACTGCAACTGTACCACGCGTACTGACACCTGCATGTCC
AGCAATGGGCTGCTGTGCAGCGGCCGCGGCAAGTGTGAATGTGGCAGCTGTGTCTGTATCCAGCCGGGCT
CCTATGGGGACACCTGTGAGAAGTGCCCCACCTGCCCAGATGCCTGCACCTTTAAGAAAGAATGTGTGGA
GTGTAAGAAGTTTGACCGGGGAGCCCTACATGACGAAAATACCTGCAACCGTTACTGCCGTGACGAGATT
GAGTCAGTGAAAGAGCTTAAGGACACTGGCAAGGATGCAGTGAATTGTACCTATAAGAATGAGGATGACT
GTGTCGTCAGATTCCAGTACTATGAAGATTCTAGTGGAAAGTCCATCCTGTATGTGGTAGAAGAGCCAGA
GTGTCCCAAGGGCCCTGACATCCTGGTGGTCCTGCTCTCAGTGATGGGGGCCATTCTGCTCATTGGCCTT
GCCGCCCTGCTCATCTGGAAACTCCTCATCACCATCCACGACCGAAAAGAATTTGCTAAATTTGAGGAAG
AACGCGCCAGAGCAAAATGGGACACAGCCAACAACCCACTGTATAAAGAGGCCACGTCTACCTTCACCAA
TATCACGTACCGGGGCACTGGTACCAGTACTGGGAGTGGGGCCACCAACTTTTCTCTGCTCAAGCAAGCC
GGGGATGTTGAAGAAAATCCAGGGCCAATGGTGAGCAAGGGCGAGGAGGATAACATGGCCATCATCAAGG
AGTTCATGCGCTTCAAGGTGCACATGGAGGGCTCCGTGAACGGCCACGAGTTCGAGATCGAGGGCGAGGG
CGAGGGCCGCCCCTACGAGGGCACCCAGACCGCCAAGCTGAAGGTGACCAAGGGTGGCCCCCTGCCCTTC
GCCTGGGACATCCTGTCCCCTCAGTTCATGTACGGCTCCAAGGCCTACGTGAAGCACCCCGCCGACATCC
CCGACTACTTGAAGCTGTCCTTCCCCGAGGGCTTCAAGTGGGAGCGCGTGATGAACTTCGAGGACGGCGG
CGTGGTGACCGTGACCCAGGACTCCTCCCTGCAGGACGGCGAGTTCATCTACAAGGTGAAGCTGCGCGGC
ACCAACTTCCCCTCCGACGGCCCCGTAATGCAGAAGAAGACCATGGGCTGGGAGGCCTCCTCCGAGCGGA
TGTACCCCGAGGACGGCGCCCTGAAGGGCGAGATCAAGCAGAGGCTGAAGCTGAAGGACGGCGGCCACTA
CGACGCTGAGGTCAAGACCACCTACAAGGCCAAGAAGCCCGTGCAGCTGCCCGGCGCCTACAACGTCAAC
ATCAAGTTGGACATCACCTCCCACAACGAGGACTACACCATCGTGGAACAGTACGAACGCGCCGAGGGCC
GCCACTCCACCGGCGGCATGGACGAGCTGTACAAGTGATAAAGTACTTGATAAGCTCTTCAGGTTGAGGT
CTCTAAAAGCGTCTTCCTGTTCTCATCACATCATATCAAGGTTATATACCATCAATATTGCCACAGATGT
TACTTAGCCTTTTAATATTTCTCTAATTTAGTGTATATGCAATGATAGTTCTCTGATTTCTGAGATTGAG
TTTCTCATGTGTAATGATTATTTAGAGTTTCTCTTTCATCTGTTCAAATTTTTGTCTAGTTTTATTTTTT
ACTGATTTGTAAGACTTCTTTTTATAATCTGCATATTACAATTCTCTTTACTGGGGTGTTGCAAATATTT
TCTGTCATTCTATGGCCTGACTTTTCTTAATGGTTTTTTAATTTTAAAAATAAGTCTTAATATTCATGCA
ATCTAATTAACAATCTTTTCTTTGTGGTTAGGACTTTGAGTCATAAGAAATTTTTCTCTACACTGAAGTC
ATGATGGCATGCTTCTATATTATTTTCTAAAAGATTTAAAGTTTTGCCTTCTCCATTTAGACTTATAATT
CACTGGAATTTTTTTGTGTGTATGGTATGACATATGGGTTCCCTTTTATTTTTTACATATAAATATATTT
CCCTGTTTTTCTAAAAAAGAAAAAGATCATCATTTTCCCATTGTAAAATGCCATATTTTTTTCATAGGTC
ACTTACATATATCAATGGGTCTGTTTCTGAGCTCTACTCTATTTTATCAGCCTCACTGTCTATCCCCACA
CATCTCATGCTTTGCTCTAAATCTTGATATTTAGTGGAACATTCTTTCCCATTTTGTTCTACAAGAATAT
TTTTGTTATTGTCTTTGGGCTTTCTATATACATTTTGAAATGAGGTTGACAAGTTAATAACAGGCCTATT
GATTGGAAAGTTTGTCAACGAATTGTGGGTCTTTTGGGGTTTGCTGCCCCTTTTACGCAATGTGGATATC
CTGCTTTAATGCCTTTATATGCATGTATACAAGCAAAACAGGCTTTTACTTTCTCGCCAACTTACAAGGC
CTTTCTCAGTAAACAGTATATGACCCTTTACCCCGTTGCTCGGCAACGGCCTGGTCTGTGCCAAGTGTTT
GCTGACGCAACCCCCACTGGTTGGGGCTTGGCCATAGGCCATCAGCGCATGCGTGGAACCTTTGTGTCTC
CTCTGCCGATCCATACTGCGGAACTCCTAGCCGCTTGTTTTGCTCGCAGCAGGTCTGGAGCAAACCTCAT
CGGGACCGACAATTCTGTCGTACTCTCCCGCAAGTATACATCGTTTCCATGGCTGCTAGGCTGTGCTGCC
AACTGGATCCTGCGCGGGACGTCCTTTGTTTACGTCCCGTCGGCGCTGAATCCCGCGGACGACCCCTCCC
GGGGCCGCTTGGGGCTCTACCGCCCGCTTCTCCGTCTGCCGTACCGTCCGACCACGGGGCGCACCTCTCT
TTACGCGGACTCCCCGTCTGTGCCTTCTCATCTGCCGGACCGTGTGCACTTCGCTTCACCTCTGCACGTC
GCATGGAGGCCACCGTGAACGCCCACCGGAACCTGCCCAAGGTCTTGCATAAGAGGACTCTTGGACTTTC
AGCAATGTCATCTCAGTGGCTAATAAAGGAAATTTATTTTCATTGCAATAGTGTGTTGGAATTTTTTGTG
TCTCTCACTCGGAAGGACATATGGGAGGGCAAATCATTTAAAACATCAGAATGAGTATTTGGTTTAGAGT
TTGGCAACATATGCCCATATGCTGGCTGCCATGAACAAAGGTTGGCTATAAAGAGGTCATCAGTATATGA
AACAGCCCCCTGCTGTCCATTCCTTATTCCATAGAAAAGCCTTGACTTGAGGTTAGATTTTTTTTATATT
TTGTTTTGTGTTATTTTTTTCTTTAACATCCCTAAAATTTTCCTTACATGTTTTACTAGCCAGATTTTTC
CTCCTCTCCTGACTACTCCCAGTCATAGCTGTCCCTCTTCTCTTATGGAGATCTTTGCATTTTTAGACAT
TTAGAAGCCTATATCTTGTTACAGAATTGGAATTACACAAAAATTCTACCATATTTTGAAAGCTTAGGTT
GTTCTGAAAAAAACAATATATTGTTTTCCTGGGTAAACTAAAAGTCCCCTCGAGGAAAGGCCCCTAAAGT
GAAACAGTGCAAAACGTTCAAAAACTGTCTGGCAATACAAGTTCCACTTTGACCAAAACGGCTGGCAGTA
AAAGGGTTAAGAAGACTGTCAGCCTTGAGCGGTATCAGCTCACTCAAAGGCGGTAATACGGTTATCCACA
GAATCAGGGGATAACGCAGGAAAGAACATGTGAGCAAAAGGCCAGCAAAAGGCCAGGAACCGTAAAAAGG
CCGCGTTGCTGGCGTTTTTCCATAGGCTCCGCCCCCCTGACGAGCATCACAAAAATCGACGCTCAAGTCA
GAGGTGGCGAAACCCGACAGGACTATAAAGATACCAGGCGTTTCCCCCTGGAAGCTCCCTCGTGCGCTCT
CCTGTTCCGACCCTGCCGCTTACCGGATACCTGTCCGCCTTTCTCCCTTCGGGAAGCGTGGCGCTTTCTC
ATAGCTCACGCTGTAGGTATCTCAGTTCGGTGTAGGTCGTTCGCTCCAAGCTGGGCTGTGTGCACGAACC
CCCCGTTCAGCCCGACCGCTGCGCCTTATCCGGTAACTATCGTCTTGAGTCCAACCCGGTAAGACACGA
